Addgene plasmid #125459: Lenti-(BB)-hPGK-KRAB-dCas9-P2A-BlastR ZFAND3-guide4
Purpose: CRISPR-mediated repression of ZFAND3. KRAB domain and Catalytically inactive Cas9 from S. pyogenes with 2A-BlastR under the hPGK promoter.
Depositing lab: Jorge Ferrer. Depositing organization: Imperial College London. Publication: Human pancreatic islet three-dimensional chromatin architecture provides insights into the genetics of type 2 diabetes. Miguel-Escalada I, Bonas-Guarch S, Cebola I, Ponsa-Cobas J, Mendieta-Esteban J, Atla G, Javierre BM, Rolando DMY, Farabella I, Morgan CC, Garcia-Hurtado J, Beucher A, Moran I, Pasquali L, Ramos-Rodriguez M, Appel EVR, Linneberg A, Gjesing AP, Witte DR, Pedersen O, Grarup N, Ravassard P, Torrents D, Mercader JM, Piemonti L, Berney T, de Koning EJP, Kerr-Conte J, Pattou F, Fedko IO, Groop L, Prokopenko I, Hansen T, Marti-Renom MA, Fraser P, Ferrer J. Nat Genet. 2019 Jun 28. pii: 10.1038/s41588-019-0457-0. doi: 10.1038/s41588-019-0457-0. PubMed 31253982.
Backbone
  Vector backbone: Lenti-(BB)-hPGK-KRAB-dCas9-P2A-BlastR
  Backbone manufacturer: Jorge Ferrer (Addgene #118155)
  Vector type: Mammalian Expression, Lentiviral, CRISPR
  Selectable markers: Blasticidin
Growth in bacteria
  Bacterial resistance: Ampicillin, 100 μg/mL
  Growth temperature: 37°C
  Growth strain: Stbl3
  Copy number: High Copy
Gene/Insert
  Gene/Insert name: KRAB-dCas9-2A-BlastR
  gRNA/shRNA sequence: TCGGCCTGCGGAGACGGGG
  Species: H. sapiens (human)
  Promoter: hPGK and U6
  Tag / fusion protein: HA (C terminal on backbone)
  Cloning method: Restriction Enzyme; 5′ cloning site Unknown (destroyed during cloning); 3′ cloning site Unknown (destroyed during cloning)
  Sequencing primers: 5′ GATCCGCCACCATGGATGC
Terms and licenses: Academic/Nonprofit Terms; Industry Terms: Not Available to Industry
How to cite: Lenti-(BB)-hPGK-KRAB-dCas9-P2A-BlastR ZFAND3-guide4 was a gift from Jorge Ferrer (Addgene plasmid # 125459 ; http://n2t.net/addgene:125459 ; RRID:Addgene_125459)
