[The description below was written by a language model from this plasmid's Addgene catalogue record and pLannotate feature annotations shown in this document.]
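Description:
Lenti-(BB)-hPGK-KRAB-dCas9-P2A-BlastR ZFAND3-guide4 is an all-in-one lentiviral CRISPR interference plasmid of about 13.4 kb, built to repress the human ZFAND3 gene. It derives from the guide-less Lenti-(BB)-hPGK-KRAB-dCas9-P2A-BlastR backbone, into which a ZFAND3-targeting spacer was cloned by restriction enzyme cloning that destroyed the sites used. In bacteria it replicates from a high-copy ColE1/pUC-type origin and is selected with ampicillin through the AmpR β-lactamase gene; the record lists the recombination-deficient Stbl3 strain, a common choice for keeping LTR-containing plasmids stable. An f1 origin and an SV40/EM7-driven bleomycin/Zeocin resistance cassette lie outside the viral region as backbone carry-overs.

The transfer cassette is a self-inactivating HIV-1 design. A CMV enhancer/promoter fused to a truncated 5' LTR drives genomic RNA synthesis in packaging cells, followed by the Ψ packaging signal, RRE and cPPT/CTS, and the cassette ends in a ΔU3 3' LTR with a downstream bGH polyadenylation signal. Within this region, a human U6 Pol III promoter expresses the single guide RNA (spacer plus S. pyogenes scaffold). The hPGK promoter drives a single transcript encoding the ZNF10 KRAB repression domain fused to catalytically inactive Cas9, linked by a P2A peptide to blasticidin S deaminase, with a WPRE to enhance expression. The automated annotation labels the nuclease simply as Cas9, while the catalogue entry specifies the dead variant and a C-terminal HA tag. Transduced mammalian cells are selected with blasticidin, and the guide directs KRAB-dCas9 to silence transcription without cutting DNA. The associated publication concerns chromatin architecture in human pancreatic islets and type 2 diabetes genetics.
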