Features (pLannotate 1.2.2; 34 found; start..end, strand, type, name):
      1..76      +  misc_RNA       gRNA scaffold: guide RNA scaffold for the Streptococcus pyogenes CRISPR/Cas9 system
    107..617     +  promoter       hPGK promoter: human phosphoglycerate kinase 1 promoter
    666..851     +  CDS            KRAB: Krüppel-associated box (KRAB) transcriptional repression domain from the human zinc finger protein ZNF10 (Margolin et al., 1994)
    873..4976    +  CDS            Cas9: Cas9 (Csn1) endonuclease from the Streptococcus pyogenes Type II CRISPR/Cas system generates RNA-guided double strand breaks in DNA
   5175..5573    +  CDS            BSD: blasticidin S deaminase; Aspergillus terreus BSD; confers resistance to blasticidin
   5574..5595    +  misc_feature   MCS (fragment): pBluescript multiple cloning site
   5598..6186    +  misc_feature   WPRE: woodchuck hepatitis virus posttranscriptional regulatory element
   6237..6256    +  misc_feature   cPPT/CTS (fragment): central polypurine tract and central termination sequence of HIV-1
   6258..6491    +  LTR            3' LTR (ΔU3): self-inactivating 3' long terminal repeat (LTR) from HIV-1
   6523..6747    +  polyA_signal   bGH poly(A) signal: bovine growth hormone polyadenylation signal
   6751..6772    +  promoter       SV40 promoter (fragment): SV40 enhancer and early promoter
   6793..7221    +  rep_origin     f1 ori (sequence partly withheld): f1 bacteriophage origin of replication; arrow indicates direction of (+) strand synthesis
   7235..7564    +  promoter       SV40 promoter: SV40 enhancer and early promoter
   7612..7659    +  promoter       EM7 promoter: synthetic bacterial promoter&nbsp
   7678..8052    +  CDS            BleoR: antibiotic-binding protein; Sh ble from Streptoalloteichus hindustanus; confers resistance to bleomycin, phleomycin, and Zeocin™
   8062..8187    +  CDS            ble (fragment): BLE_KLEPN - Experimental evidence at protein level: Swiss-Prot protein existence level 1. Binding protein with a strong affinity to the bleomycin family of antibiotics. Binds to CL990; an antimitotic-antibiotic compound. From Klebsiella pneumoniae.
   8182..8303    +  polyA_signal   SV40 poly(A) signal: SV40 polyadenylation signal
   8374..8396    -  protein_bind   lac operator (fragment): The lac repressor binds to the lac operator to inhibit transcription in E. coli. This inhibition can be relieved by adding lactose or isopropyl-β-D-thiogalactopyranoside (IPTG). lac repressor encoded by lacI
   8400..8430    -  promoter       lac promoter: promoter for the E. coli lac operon
   8445..8466    -  protein_bind   CAP binding site: CAP binding activates transcription in the presence of cAMP. E. coli catabolite activator protein
   8479..8571    -  CDS            lacI (fragment): lac repressor; lacI; The lac repressor binds to the lac operator to inhibit transcription in E. coli. This inhibition can be relieved by adding lactose or isopropyl-β-D-thiogalactopyranoside (IPTG).
   8754..9342    -  rep_origin     ori: high-copy-number ColE1/pMB1/pBR322/pUC origin of replication
   9513..10373   -  CDS            AmpR: β-lactamase; bla; confers resistance to ampicillin, carbenicillin, and related antibiotics
  10374..10478   -  promoter       AmpR promoter: bla
  10537..10589   -  misc_feature   bom (fragment): basis of mobility region from pBR322
  10744..11123   +  enhancer       CMV enhancer: human cytomegalovirus immediate early enhancer
  11124..11323   +  promoter       CMV promoter: human cytomegalovirus (CMV) immediate early promoter
  11341..11521   +  LTR            5' LTR (truncated): truncated 5' long terminal repeat (LTR) from HIV-1
  11568..11693   +  misc_feature   HIV-1 Ψ: packaging signal of human immunodeficiency virus type 1
  11677..12040   +  CDS            HIV-1 gag (fragment): gag protein from human immunodeficiency virus 1; gag
  12186..12419   +  misc_feature   RRE: The Rev response element (RRE) of HIV-1 allows for Rev-dependent mRNA export from the nucleus to the cytoplasm.
  12796..12896   +  CDS            Rev (fragment): human immunodeficiency virus 1 (HIV-1) Rev protein; rev; enhances nuclear export of unspliced and incompletely spliced viral mRNAs
  12946..13063   +  misc_feature   cPPT/CTS: central polypurine tract and central termination sequence of HIV-1
  13114..13354   +  promoter       U6 promoter: RNA polymerase III promoter for human U6 snRNA
>Addgene plasmid #125459 | Lenti-(BB)-hPGK-KRAB-dCas9-P2A-BlastR ZFAND3-guide4 | addgene full sequence | sequence record 251390 | Addgene NGS Result
GTTTTAGAGCTAGAAATAGCAAGTTAAAATAAGGCTAGTCCGTTATCAACTTGAAAAAGTGGCACCGAGT
CGGTGCTTTTTTGAATTCGCTAGCTAGGTCTTGAAAGGGGTTGGGGTTGCGCCTTTTCCAAGGCAGCCCT
GGGTTTGCGCAGGGACGCGGCTGCTCTGGGCGTGGTTCCGGGAAACGCAGCGGCGCCGACCCTGGGTCTC
GCACATTCTTCACGTCCGTTCGCAGCGTCACCCGGATCTTCGCCGCTACCCTTGTGGGCCCCCCGGCGAC
GCTTCCTGCTCCGCCCCTAAGTCGGGAAGGTTCCTTGCGGTTCGCGGCGTGCCGGACGTGACAAACGGAA
GCCGCACGTCTCACTAGTACCCTCGCAGACGGACAGCGCCAGGGAGCAATGGCAGCGCGCCGACCGCGAT
GGGCTGTGGCCAATAGCGGCTGCTCAGCAGGGCGCGCCGAGAGCAGCGGCCGGGAAGGGGCGGTGCGGGA
GGCGGGGTGTGGGGCGGTAGTGTGGGCCCTGTTCCTGCCCGCGCGGTGTTCCGCATTCTGCAAGCCTCCG
GAGCGCACGTCGGCAGTCGGCTCCCTCGTTGACCGAATCACCGACCTCTCTCCCCAGGACCGGTGATCCG
CCACCATGGATGCTAAGTCACTAACTGCCTGGTCCCGGACACTGGTGACCTTCAAGGATGTATTTGTGGA
CTTCACCAGGGAGGAGTGGAAGCTGCTGGACACTGCTCAGCAGATCGTGTACAGAAATGTGATGCTGGAG
AACTATAAGAACCTGGTTTCCTTGGGTTATCAGCTTACTAAGCCAGATGTGATCCTCCGGTTGGAGAAGG
GAGAAGAGCCCGGCGGTTCCGGCGGAGGGTCGATGGACAAGAAGTACAGCATCGGCCTGGCCATCGGCAC
CAACTCTGTCGGCTGGGCCGTGATCACCGACGAGTACAAGGTGCCCAGCAAGAAATTCAAGGTGCTGGGC
AACACCGACCGGCACAGCATCAAGAAGAACCTGATCGGCGCCCTGCTGTTCGACAGCGGAGAAACAGCCG
AGGCCACCCGGCTGAAGAGAACCGCCAGAAGAAGATACACCAGACGGAAGAACCGGATCTGCTATCTGCA
AGAGATCTTCAGCAACGAGATGGCCAAGGTGGACGACAGCTTCTTCCACAGACTGGAAGAGTCCTTCCTG
GTGGAAGAGGATAAGAAGCACGAGCGGCACCCCATCTTCGGCAACATCGTGGACGAGGTGGCCTACCACG
AGAAGTACCCCACCATCTACCACCTGAGAAAGAAACTGGTGGACAGCACCGACAAGGCCGACCTGCGGCT
GATCTATCTGGCCCTGGCCCACATGATCAAGTTCCGGGGCCACTTCCTGATCGAGGGCGACCTGAACCCC
GACAACAGCGACGTGGACAAGCTGTTCATCCAGCTGGTGCAGACCTACAACCAGCTGTTCGAGGAAAACC
CCATCAACGCCAGCGGCGTGGACGCCAAGGCCATCCTGTCTGCCAGACTGAGCAAGAGCAGACGGCTGGA
AAATCTGATCGCCCAGCTGCCCGGCGAGAAGAAGAATGGCCTGTTCGGCAACCTGATTGCCCTGAGCCTG
GGCCTGACCCCCAACTTCAAGAGCAACTTCGACCTGGCCGAGGATGCCAAACTGCAGCTGAGCAAGGACA
CCTACGACGACGACCTGGACAACCTGCTGGCCCAGATCGGCGACCAGTACGCCGACCTGTTTCTGGCCGC
CAAGAACCTGTCCGACGCCATCCTGCTGAGCGACATCCTGAGAGTGAACACCGAGATCACCAAGGCCCCC
CTGAGCGCCTCTATGATCAAGAGATACGACGAGCACCACCAGGACCTGACCCTGCTGAAAGCTCTCGTGC
GGCAGCAGCTGCCTGAGAAGTACAAAGAGATTTTCTTCGACCAGAGCAAGAACGGCTACGCCGGCTACAT
CGATGGCGGAGCCAGCCAGGAAGAGTTCTACAAGTTCATCAAGCCCATCCTGGAAAAGATGGACGGCACC
GAGGAACTGCTCGTGAAGCTGAACAGAGAGGACCTGCTGCGGAAGCAGCGGACCTTCGACAACGGCAGCA
TCCCCCACCAGATCCACCTGGGAGAGCTGCACGCCATTCTGCGGCGGCAGGAAGATTTTTACCCATTCCT
GAAGGACAACCGGGAAAAGATCGAGAAGATCCTGACCTTCCGCATCCCCTACTACGTGGGCCCTCTGGCC
AGGGGAAACAGCAGATTCGCCTGGATGACCAGAAAGAGCGAGGAAACCATCACCCCCTGGAACTTCGAGG
AAGTGGTGGACAAGGGCGCCAGCGCCCAGAGCTTCATCGAGCGGATGACCAACTTCGATAAGAACCTGCC
CAACGAGAAGGTGCTGCCCAAGCACAGCCTGCTGTACGAGTACTTCACCGTGTACAACGAGCTGACCAAA
GTGAAATACGTGACCGAGGGAATGAGAAAGCCCGCCTTCCTGAGCGGCGAGCAGAAAAAAGCCATCGTGG
ACCTGCTGTTCAAGACCAACCGGAAAGTGACCGTGAAGCAGCTGAAAGAGGACTACTTCAAGAAAATCGA
GTGCTTCGACTCCGTGGAAATCTCCGGCGTGGAAGATCGGTTCAACGCCTCCCTGGGCACATACCACGAT
CTGCTGAAAATTATCAAGGACAAGGACTTCCTGGACAATGAGGAAAACGAGGACATTCTGGAAGATATCG
TGCTGACCCTGACACTGTTTGAGGACAGAGAGATGATCGAGGAACGGCTGAAAACCTATGCCCACCTGTT
CGACGACAAAGTGATGAAGCAGCTGAAGCGGCGGAGATACACCGGCTGGGGCAGGCTGAGCCGGAAGCTG
ATCAACGGCATCCGGGACAAGCAGTCCGGCAAGACAATCCTGGATTTCCTGAAGTCCGACGGCTTCGCCA
ACAGAAACTTCATGCAGCTGATCCACGACGACAGCCTGACCTTTAAAGAGGACATCCAGAAAGCCCAGGT
GTCCGGCCAGGGCGATAGCCTGCACGAGCACATTGCCAATCTGGCCGGCAGCCCCGCCATTAAGAAGGGC
ATCCTGCAGACAGTGAAGGTGGTGGACGAGCTCGTGAAAGTGATGGGCCGGCACAAGCCCGAGAACATCG
TGATCGAAATGGCCAGAGAGAACCAGACCACCCAGAAGGGACAGAAGAACAGCCGCGAGAGAATGAAGCG
GATCGAAGAGGGCATCAAAGAGCTGGGCAGCCAGATCCTGAAAGAACACCCCGTGGAAAACACCCAGCTG
CAGAACGAGAAGCTGTACCTGTACTACCTGCAGAATGGGCGGGATATGTACGTGGACCAGGAACTGGACA
TCAACCGGCTGTCCGACTACGATGTGGACGCTATCGTGCCTCAGAGCTTTCTGAAGGACGACTCCATCGA
TAACAAAGTGCTGACTCGGAGCGACAAGAACCGGGGCAAGAGCGACAACGTGCCCTCCGAAGAGGTCGTG
AAGAAGATGAAGAACTACTGGCGCCAGCTGCTGAATGCCAAGCTGATTACCCAGAGGAAGTTCGACAATC
TGACCAAGGCCGAGAGAGGCGGCCTGAGCGAACTGGATAAGGCCGGCTTCATCAAGAGACAGCTGGTGGA
AACCCGGCAGATCACAAAGCACGTGGCACAGATCCTGGACTCCCGGATGAACACTAAGTACGACGAGAAC
GACAAACTGATCCGGGAAGTGAAAGTGATCACCCTGAAGTCCAAGCTGGTGTCCGATTTCCGGAAGGATT
TCCAGTTTTACAAAGTGCGCGAGATCAACAACTACCACCACGCCCACGACGCCTACCTGAACGCCGTCGT
GGGAACCGCCCTGATCAAAAAGTACCCTAAGCTGGAAAGCGAGTTCGTGTACGGCGACTACAAGGTGTAC
GACGTGCGGAAGATGATCGCCAAGAGCGAGCAGGAAATCGGCAAGGCTACCGCCAAGTACTTCTTCTACA
GCAACATCATGAACTTTTTCAAGACCGAGATTACCCTGGCCAACGGCGAGATCCGGAAGCGGCCTCTGAT
CGAGACAAACGGCGAAACAGGCGAGATCGTGTGGGATAAGGGCCGGGACTTTGCCACCGTGCGGAAAGTG
CTGTCTATGCCCCAAGTGAATATCGTGAAAAAGACCGAGGTGCAGACAGGCGGCTTCAGCAAAGAGTCTA
TCCTGCCCAAGAGGAACAGCGACAAGCTGATCGCCAGAAAGAAGGACTGGGACCCTAAGAAGTACGGCGG
CTTCGACAGCCCCACCGTGGCCTATTCTGTGCTGGTGGTGGCCAAAGTGGAAAAGGGCAAGTCCAAGAAA
CTGAAGAGTGTGAAAGAGCTGCTGGGGATCACCATCATGGAAAGAAGCAGCTTCGAGAAGAATCCCATCG
ACTTTCTGGAAGCCAAGGGCTACAAAGAAGTGAAAAAGGACCTGATCATCAAGCTGCCTAAGTACTCCCT
GTTCGAGCTGGAAAACGGCCGGAAGAGAATGCTGGCCTCTGCCGGCGAACTGCAGAAGGGAAACGAACTG
GCCCTGCCCTCCAAATATGTGAACTTCCTGTACCTGGCCAGCCACTATGAGAAGCTGAAGGGCTCCCCCG
AGGATAATGAGCAGAAACAGCTGTTTGTGGAACAGCACAAACACTACCTGGACGAGATCATCGAGCAGAT
CAGCGAGTTCTCCAAGAGAGTGATCCTGGCCGACGCTAATCTGGACAAGGTGCTGAGCGCCTACAACAAG
CACAGAGACAAGCCTATCAGAGAGCAGGCCGAGAATATCATCCACCTGTTTACCCTGACCAGTCTGGGAG
CCCCTGCCGCCTTCAAGTACTTTGACACCACCATCGACCGGAAGAGGTACACCAGCACCAAAGAGGTGCT
GGACGCCACCCTGATCCACCAGAGCATCACCGGCCTGTACGAGACACGGATCGACCTGTCTCAGCTGGGA
GGCGACGCCTATCCCTATGACGTGCCCGATTATGCCAGCCTGGGCAGCGGCTCCCCCAAGAAAAAACGCA
AGGTGGAAGATCCTAAGAAAAAGCGGAAAGTGGACGGCATTGGTAGTGGGAGCAACGGCAGCAGCGGGGA
TCCGGCCGCAACAAACTTCTCTCTGCTGAAACAAGCCGGAGATGTCGAAGAGAATCCTGGACCGATGGCC
AAGCCTTTGTCTCAAGAAGAATCCACCCTCATTGAAAGAGCAACGGCTACAATCAACAGCATCCCCATCT
CTGAAGACTACAGCGTCGCCAGCGCAGCTCTCTCTAGCGACGGCCGCATCTTCACTGGTGTCAATGTATA
TCATTTTACTGGGGGACCTTGTGCAGAACTCGTGGTGCTGGGCACTGCTGCTGCTGCGGCAGCTGGCAAC
CTGACTTGTATCGTCGCGATCGGAAATGAGAACAGGGGCATCTTGAGCCCCTGCGGACGGTGCCGACAGG
TGCTTCTCGATCTGCATCCTGGGATCAAAGCCATAGTGAAGGACAGTGATGGACAGCCGACGGCAGTTGG
GATTCGTGAATTGCTGCCCTCTGGTTATGTGTGGGAGGGCTAAGAATTCGATATCAAGCTTATCGGTAAT
CAACCTCTGGATTACAAAATTTGTGAAAGATTGACTGGTATTCTTAACTATGTTGCTCCTTTTACGCTAT
GTGGATACGCTGCTTTAATGCCTTTGTATCATGCTATTGCTTCCCGTATGGCTTTCATTTTCTCCTCCTT
GTATAAATCCTGGTTGCTGTCTCTTTATGAGGAGTTGTGGCCCGTTGTCAGGCAACGTGGCGTGGTGTGC
ACTGTGTTTGCTGACGCAACCCCCACTGGTTGGGGCATTGCCACCACCTGTCAGCTCCTTTCCGGGACTT
TCGCTTTCCCCCTCCCTATTGCCACGGCGGAACTCATCGCCGCCTGCCTTGCCCGCTGCTGGACAGGGGC
TCGGCTGTTGGGCACTGACAATTCCGTGGTGTTGTCGGGGAAATCATCGTCCTTTCCTTGGCTGCTCGCC
TGTGTTGCCACCTGGATTCTGCGCGGGACGTCCTTCTGCTACGTCCCTTCGGCCCTCAATCCAGCGGACC
TTCCTTCCCGCGGCCTGCTGCCGGCTCTGCGGCCTCTTCCGCGTCTTCGCCTTCGCCCTCAGACGAGTCG
GATCTCCCTTTGGGCCGCCTCCCCGCGTCGACTTTAAGACCAATGACTTACAAGGCAGCTGTAGATCTTA
GCCACTTTTTAAAAGAAAAGGGGGGACTGGAAGGGCTAATTCACTCCCAACGAAGACAAGATCTGCTTTT
TGCTTGTACTGGGTCTCTCTGGTTAGACCAGATCTGAGCCTGGGAGCTCTCTGGCTAACTAGGGAACCCA
CTGCTTAAGCCTCAATAAAGCTTGCCTTGAGTGCTTCAAGTAGTGTGTGCCCGTCTGTTGTGTGACTCTG
GTAACTAGAGATCCCTCAGACCCTTTTAGTCAGTGTGGAAAATCTCTAGCAGGGCCCGTTTAAACCCGCT
GATCAGCCTCGACTGTGCCTTCTAGTTGCCAGCCATCTGTTGTTTGCCCCTCCCCCGTGCCTTCCTTGAC
CCTGGAAGGTGCCACTCCCACTGTCCTTTCCTAATAAAATGAGGAAATTGCATCGCATTGTCTGAGTAGG
TGTCATTCTATTCTGGGGGGTGGGGTGGGGCAGGACAGCAAGGGGGAGGATTGGGAAGACAATAGCAGGC
ATGCTGGGGATGCGGTGGGCTCTATGGCTTCTGAGGCGGAAAGAACCAGCTGGGGCTCTAGGGGGTATCC
CC
[124 nt withheld, positions 6793-6916]
C
[91 nt withheld, positions 6918-7008]
A
[49 nt withheld, positions 7010-7058]
CCTTTGACGTTGGAGTCCACGTTCTTT
[37 nt withheld, positions 7086-7122]
ACCCTATCTCGGTCTATTCTTTTGATTTATAAGGGATTTTGCCGATTTCGGCCTATTGGTTAAAAAATGA
GCTGATTTAACAAAAATTTAACGCGAATTAATTCTGTGGAATGTGTGTCAGTTAGGGTGTGGAAAGTCCC
CAGGCTCCCCAGCAGGCAGAAGTATGCAAAGCATGCATCTCAATTAGTCAGCAACCAGGTGTGGAAAGTC
CCCAGGCTCCCCAGCAGGCAGAAGTATGCAAAGCATGCATCTCAATTAGTCAGCAACCATAGTCCCGCCC
CTAACTCCGCCCATCCCGCCCCTAACTCCGCCCAGTTCCGCCCATTCTCCGCCCCATGGCTGACTAATTT
TTTTTATTTATGCAGAGGCCGAGGCCGCCTCTGCCTCTGAGCTATTCCAGAAGTAGTGAGGAGGCTTTTT
TGGAGGCCTAGGCTTTTGCAAAAAGCTCCCGGGAGCTTGTATATCCATTTTCGGATCTGATCAGCACGTG
TTGACAATTAATCATCGGCATAGTATATCGGCATAGTATAATACGACAAGGTGAGGAACTAAACCATGGC
CAAGTTGACCAGTGCCGTTCCGGTGCTCACCGCGCGCGACGTCGCCGGAGCGGTCGAGTTCTGGACCGAC
CGGCTCGGGTTCTCCCGGGACTTCGTGGAGGACGACTTCGCCGGTGTGGTCCGGGACGACGTGACCCTGT
TCATCAGCGCGGTCCAGGACCAGGTGGTGCCGGACAACACCCTGGCCTGGGTGTGGGTGCGCGGCCTGGA
CGAGCTGTACGCCGAGTGGTCGGAGGTCGTGTCCACGAACTTCCGGGACGCCTCCGGGCCGGCCATGACC
GAGATCGGCGAGCAGCCGTGGGGGCGGGAGTTCGCCCTGCGCGACCCGGCCGGCAACTGCGTGCACTTCG
TGGCCGAGGAGCAGGACTGACACGTGCTACGAGATTTCGATTCCACCGCCGCCTTCTATGAAAGGTTGGG
CTTCGGAATCGTTTTCCGGGACGCCGGCTGGATGATCCTCCAGCGCGGGGATCTCATGCTGGAGTTCTTC
GCCCACCCCAACTTGTTTATTGCAGCTTATAATGGTTACAAATAAAGCAATAGCATCACAAATTTCACAA
ATAAAGCATTTTTTTCACTGCATTCTAGTTGTGGTTTGTCCAAACTCATCAATGTATCTTATCATGTCTG
TATACCGTCGACCTCTAGCTAGAGCTTGGCGTAATCATGGTCATAGCTGTTTCCTGTGTGAAATTGTTAT
CCGCTCACAATTCCACACAACATACGAGCCGGAAGCATAAAGTGTAAAGCCTGGGGTGCCTAATGAGTGA
GCTAACTCACATTAATTGCGTTGCGCTCACTGCCCGCTTTCCAGTCGGGAAACCTGTCGTGCCAGCTGCA
TTAATGAATCGGCCAACGCGCGGGGAGAGGCGGTTTGCGTATTGGGCGCTCTTCCGCTTCCTCGCTCACT
GACTCGCTGCGCTCGGTCGTTCGGCTGCGGCGAGCGGTATCAGCTCACTCAAAGGCGGTAATACGGTTAT
CCACAGAATCAGGGGATAACGCAGGAAAGAACATGTGAGCAAAAGGCCAGCAAAAGGCCAGGAACCGTAA
AAAGGCCGCGTTGCTGGCGTTTTTCCATAGGCTCCGCCCCCCTGACGAGCATCACAAAAATCGACGCTCA
AGTCAGAGGTGGCGAAACCCGACAGGACTATAAAGATACCAGGCGTTTCCCCCTGGAAGCTCCCTCGTGC
GCTCTCCTGTTCCGACCCTGCCGCTTACCGGATACCTGTCCGCCTTTCTCCCTTCGGGAAGCGTGGCGCT
TTCTCATAGCTCACGCTGTAGGTATCTCAGTTCGGTGTAGGTCGTTCGCTCCAAGCTGGGCTGTGTGCAC
GAACCCCCCGTTCAGCCCGACCGCTGCGCCTTATCCGGTAACTATCGTCTTGAGTCCAACCCGGTAAGAC
ACGACTTATCGCCACTGGCAGCAGCCACTGGTAACAGGATTAGCAGAGCGAGGTATGTAGGCGGTGCTAC
AGAGTTCTTGAAGTGGTGGCCTAACTACGGCTACACTAGAAGAACAGTATTTGGTATCTGCGCTCTGCTG
AAGCCAGTTACCTTCGGAAAAAGAGTTGGTAGCTCTTGATCCGGCAAACAAACCACCGCTGGTAGCGGTG
GTTTTTTTGTTTGCAAGCAGCAGATTACGCGCAGAAAAAAAGGATCTCAAGAAGATCCTTTGATCTTTTC
TACGGGGTCTGACGCTCAGTGGAACGAAAACTCACGTTAAGGGATTTTGGTCATGAGATTATCAAAAAGG
ATCTTCACCTAGATCCTTTTAAATTAAAAATGAAGTTTTAAATCAATCTAAAGTATATATGAGTAAACTT
GGTCTGACAGTTACCAATGCTTAATCAGTGAGGCACCTATCTCAGCGATCTGTCTATTTCGTTCATCCAT
AGTTGCCTGACTCCCCGTCGTGTAGATAACTACGATACGGGAGGGCTTACCATCTGGCCCCAGTGCTGCA
ATGATACCGCGAGACCCACGCTCACCGGCTCCAGATTTATCAGCAATAAACCAGCCAGCCGGAAGGGCCG
AGCGCAGAAGTGGTCCTGCAACTTTATCCGCCTCCATCCAGTCTATTAATTGTTGCCGGGAAGCTAGAGT
AAGTAGTTCGCCAGTTAATAGTTTGCGCAACGTTGTTGCCATTGCTACAGGCATCGTGGTGTCACGCTCG
TCGTTTGGTATGGCTTCATTCAGCTCCGGTTCCCAACGATCAAGGCGAGTTACATGATCCCCCATGTTGT
GCAAAAAAGCGGTTAGCTCCTTCGGTCCTCCGATCGTTGTCAGAAGTAAGTTGGCCGCAGTGTTATCACT
CATGGTTATGGCAGCACTGCATAATTCTCTTACTGTCATGCCATCCGTAAGATGCTTTTCTGTGACTGGT
GAGTACTCAACCAAGTCATTCTGAGAATAGTGTATGCGGCGACCGAGTTGCTCTTGCCCGGCGTCAATAC
GGGATAATACCGCGCCACATAGCAGAACTTTAAAAGTGCTCATCATTGGAAAACGTTCTTCGGGGCGAAA
ACTCTCAAGGATCTTACCGCTGTTGAGATCCAGTTCGATGTAACCCACTCGTGCACCCAACTGATCTTCA
GCATCTTTTACTTTCACCAGCGTTTCTGGGTGAGCAAAAACAGGAAGGCAAAATGCCGCAAAAAAGGGAA
TAAGGGCGACACGGAAATGTTGAATACTCATACTCTTCCTTTTTCAATATTATTGAAGCATTTATCAGGG
TTATTGTCTCATGAGCGGATACATATTTGAATGTATTTAGAAAAATAAACAAATAGGGGTTCCGCGCACA
TTTCCCCGAAAAGTGCCACCTGACGTCGACGGATCGGGAGATCTCCCGATCCCCTATGGTGCACTCTCAG
TACAATCTGCTCTGATGCCGCATAGTTAAGCCAGTATCTGCTCCCTGCTTGTGTGTTGGAGGTCGCTGAG
TAGTGCGCGAGCAAAATTTAAGCTACAACAAGGCAAGGCTTGACCGACAATTGCATGAAGAATCTGCTTA
GGGTTAGGCGTTTTGCGCTGCTTCGCGATGTACGGGCCAGATATACGCGTTGACATTGATTATTGACTAG
TTATTAATAGTAATCAATTACGGGGTCATTAGTTCATAGCCCATATATGGAGTTCCGCGTTACATAACTT
ACGGTAAATGGCCCGCCTGGCTGACCGCCCAACGACCCCCGCCCATTGACGTCAATAATGACGTATGTTC
CCATAGTAACGCCAATAGGGACTTTCCATTGACGTCAATGGGTGGAGTATTTACGGTAAACTGCCCACTT
GGCAGTACATCAAGTGTATCATATGCCAAGTACGCCCCCTATTGACGTCAATGACGGTAAATGGCCCGCC
TGGCATTATGCCCAGTACATGACCTTATGGGACTTTCCTACTTGGCAGTACATCTACGTATTAGTCATCG
CTATTACCATGGTGATGCGGTTTTGGCAGTACATCAATGGGCGTGGATAGCGGTTTGACTCACGGGGATT
TCCAAGTCTCCACCCCATTGACGTCAATGGGAGTTTGTTTTGGCACCAAAATCAACGGGACTTTCCAAAA
TGTCGTAACAACTCCGCCCCATTGACGCAAATGGGCGGTAGGCGTGTACGGTGGGAGGTCTATATAAGCA
GCGCGTTTTGCCTGTACTGGGTCTCTCTGGTTAGACCAGATCTGAGCCTGGGAGCTCTCTGGCTAACTAG
GGAACCCACTGCTTAAGCCTCAATAAAGCTTGCCTTGAGTGCTTCAAGTAGTGTGTGCCCGTCTGTTGTG
TGACTCTGGTAACTAGAGATCCCTCAGACCCTTTTAGTCAGTGTGGAAAATCTCTAGCAGTGGCGCCCGA
ACAGGGACTTGAAAGCGAAAGGGAAACCAGAGGAGCTCTCTCGACGCAGGACTCGGCTTGCTGAAGCGCG
CACGGCAAGAGGCGAGGGGCGGCGACTGGTGAGTACGCCAAAAATTTTGACTAGCGGAGGCTAGAAGGAG
AGAGATGGGTGCGAGAGCGTCAGTATTAAGCGGGGGAGAATTAGATCGCGATGGGAAAAAATTCGGTTAA
GGCCAGGGGGAAAGAAAAAATATAAATTAAAACATATAGTATGGGCAAGCAGGGAGCTAGAACGATTCGC
AGTTAATCCTGGCCTGTTAGAAACATCAGAAGGCTGTAGACAAATACTGGGACAGCTACAACCATCCCTT
CAGACAGGATCAGAAGAACTTAGATCATTATATAATACAGTAGCAACCCTCTATTGTGTGCATCAAAGGA
TAGAGATAAAAGACACCAAGGAAGCTTTAGACAAGATAGAGGAAGAGCAAAACAAAAGTAAGACCACCGC
ACAGCAAGCGGCCGCTGATCTTCAGACCTGGAGGAGGAGATATGAGGGACAATTGGAGAAGTGAATTATA
TAAATATAAAGTAGTAAAAATTGAACCATTAGGAGTAGCACCCACCAAGGCAAAGAGAAGAGTGGTGCAG
AGAGAAAAAAGAGCAGTGGGAATAGGAGCTTTGTTCCTTGGGTTCTTGGGAGCAGCAGGAAGCACTATGG
GCGCAGCGTCAATGACGCTGACGGTACAGGCCAGACAATTATTGTCTGGTATAGTGCAGCAGCAGAACAA
TTTGCTGAGGGCTATTGAGGCGCAACAGCATCTGTTGCAACTCACAGTCTGGGGCATCAAGCAGCTCCAG
GCAAGAATCCTGGCTGTGGAAAGATACCTAAAGGATCAACAGCTCCTGGGGATTTGGGGTTGCTCTGGAA
AACTCATTTGCACCACTGCTGTGCCTTGGAATGCTAGTTGGAGTAATAAATCTCTGGAACAGATTTGGAA
TCACACGACCTGGATGGAGTGGGACAGAGAAATTAACAATTACACAAGCTTAATACACTCCTTAATTGAA
GAATCGCAAAACCAGCAAGAAAAGAATGAACAAGAATTATTGGAATTAGATAAATGGGCAAGTTTGTGGA
ATTGGTTTAACATAACAAATTGGCTGTGGTATATAAAATTATTCATAATGATAGTAGGAGGCTTGGTAGG
TTTAAGAATAGTTTTTGCTGTACTTTCTATAGTGAATAGAGTTAGGCAGGGATATTCACCATTATCGTTT
CAGACCCACCTCCCAACCCCGAGGGGACCCGACAGGCCCGAAGGAATAGAAGAAGAAGGTGGAGAGAGAG
ACAGAGACAGATCCATTCGATTAGTGAACGGATCGGCACTGCGTGCGCCAATTCTGCAGACAAATGGCAG
TATTCATCCACAATTTTAAAAGAAAAGGGGGGATTGGGGGGTACAGTGCAGGGGAAAGAATAGTAGACAT
AATAGCAACAGACATACAAACTAAAGAATTACAAAAACAAATTACAAAAATTCAAAATTTTCGGGTTTAT
TACAGGGACAGCAGAGATCCAGTTTGGTTAATTAAGGTACCGAGGGCCTATTTCCCATGATTCCTTCATA
TTTGCATATACGATACAAGGCTGTTAGAGAGATAATTAGAATTAATTTGACTGTAAACACAAAGATATTA
GTACAAAATACGTGACGTAGAAAGTAATAATTTCTTGGGTAGTTTGCAGTTTTAAAATTATGTTTTAAAA
TGGACTATCATATGCTTACCGTAACTTGAAAGTATTTCGATTTCTTGGCTTTATATATCTTGTGGAAAGG
ACGAAACACCGTCGGCCTGCGGAGACGGGG
