>Addgene plasmid #125459 | Lenti-(BB)-hPGK-KRAB-dCas9-P2A-BlastR ZFAND3-guide4 | depositor partial sequence | sequence record 240096 | Guide RNA, gRNA scaffold
NNNNNNNNNNNNTTGNAGTTTTAAATTATNTTTTAAAATGGACTATCATATGCTTACCGTAACTTGAAAG
TATTTCGATTTCTTGGCTTTATATATCTTGTGGAAAGGACGAAACACCGTCGGCCTGCGGAGACGGGGGT
TTTAGAGCTAGAAATAGCAAGTTAAAATAAGGCTAGTCCGTTATCAACTTGAAAAAGTGGCACCGAGTCG
GTGCTTTTTTGAATTCGCTAGCTAGGTCTTGAAAGGGGTTGGGGTTGCGCCTTTTCCAAGGCAGCCCTGG
GTTTGCGCAGGGACGCGGCTGCTCTGGGCGTGGTTCCGGGAAACGCAGCGGCGCCGACCCTGGGTCTCGC
ACATTCTTCACGTCCGTTCGCAGCGTCACCCGGATCTTCGCCGCTACCCTTGTGGGCCCCCCGGCGACGC
TTCCTGCTCCGCCCCTAAGTCGGGAAGGTTCCTTGCGGTTCGCGGCGTGCCGGACGTGACAAACGGAAGC
CGCACGTCTCACTAGTACCCTCGCAGACGGACAGCGCCAGGGAGCAATGGCAGCGCGCCGACCGCGATGG
GCTGTGGCCAATAGCGGCTGCTCAGCAGGGCGCGCCGAGAGCAGCGGCCGGGAAGGGGCGGTGCGGGAGG
CGGGGTGTGGGGCGGTAGTGTGGGCCCTGTTCCTGCCCGCGCGGTGTTCCGCATTCTGCAAGCCTCCGGA
GCGCACGTCGGCAGTCGGCTCCCTCGTTGACCGAATCACCGACCTCTCTCCCCAGGACCGGTGATCCGCC
ACCATGGATGCTAAGTCACTAACTGCCTGGACTCGGACACTGGTGACCTTCAAGGATGTATTTGTGGACT
TCACCAGTGAGGAGTGGAAGCTGCTGGACACTGCTCAGCAAATCGTGTACCGAAATGTGATGCTGGAGAA
CTATNNNAACCTGTTTTCCTTGGGGTANNGCTAAATAAGCCAGATGTNANTCNNCCGGTTGGGAGAAGNT
AAAACAGCCCGGTGGTTACAGNNGGAGNNTCCATGGACAAAAATCTACATCGTTTTTGTTCATCGGCA
